Addgene plasmid #71506: pGL3-Gateway-DSCP
Purpose: (Empty Backbone) flySTARR-seq validation vector with Gateway cassette upstream of the firefly luciferase gene and the DSCP core promoter
Depositing lab: Alexander Stark. Depositing organization: Research Institute of Molecular Pathology (IMP). Publication: Genome-wide quantitative enhancer activity maps identified by STARR-seq. Arnold CD, Gerlach D, Stelzer C, Boryn LM, Rath M, Stark A. Science. 2013 Mar 1;339(6123):1074-7. doi: 10.1126/science.1232542. Epub 2013 Jan 17. PubMed 23328393.
Backbone
  Vector backbone: pGL3-Promoter
  Backbone manufacturer: Promega
  Vector type: Insect Expression ; flySTARR-seq validation vector
  Tag / fusion protein: luciferase (C terminal on backbone)
Growth in bacteria
  Bacterial resistance: Chloramphenicol and Ampicillin, 25 & 100 μg/mL
  Growth temperature: 37°C
  Growth strain: ccdB Survival
  Copy number: High Copy
Gene/Insert
  Gene/Insert name: None
  Tag / fusion protein: luciferase (C terminal on backbone)
Terms and licenses: Academic/Nonprofit Terms; Industry Terms: Not Available to Industry
Depositor comments: We replaced the SV40 promotor of the pGL3-promotor plasmid by DSCP and inserted a Gateway-cassette into the multiple-cloning-site (MCS; using KpnI and BglII), i.e. upstream of the DSCP, to allow Gateway cloning of candidate sequences
How to cite: pGL3-Gateway-DSCP was a gift from Alexander Stark (Addgene plasmid # 71506 ; http://n2t.net/addgene:71506 ; RRID:Addgene_71506)
