[The description below was written by a language model from this plasmid's Addgene catalogue record and pLannotate feature annotations shown in this document.]
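Description:
pGL3-Gateway-DSCP is an empty-backbone luciferase reporter vector derived from Promega's pGL3-Promoter and intended for enhancer testing in insect (Drosophila) cells, specifically as the validation vector for candidates identified by flySTARR-seq. According to the depositor, the SV40 promoter of the parent plasmid was replaced by the DSCP core promoter, and a Gateway destination cassette was placed in the multiple cloning site upstream of it. The 6,638 nt plasmid replicates in E. coli from a high-copy ColE1/pUC-type origin, also carries an f1 origin, and is selected with ampicillin through the backbone β-lactamase gene.

The Gateway cassette is flanked by attR1 and attR2 and contains a chloramphenicol acetyltransferase gene and the ccdB toxin gene. It therefore adds chloramphenicol resistance and means the unrecombined vector must be maintained in a ccdB-tolerant strain. An LR recombination swaps this cassette for a candidate sequence from an entry clone, and loss of ccdB counter-selects against unrecombined plasmid in standard strains. Downstream of attR2 lies the firefly luc+ coding sequence followed by the SV40 late poly(A) signal. The DSCP itself is not annotated in the feature table, but the unannotated gap between attR2 and luciferase is consistent with the depositor's placement. Upstream of the cassette, a synthetic poly(A) signal and a transcriptional pause site limit read-through from the backbone, reducing background reporter signal. The short lacZα, large T antigen and TcR fragments appear to be backbone remnants with no evident function here.

In use, a candidate enhancer is recombined in upstream of the minimal promoter, and luciferase activity in transfected cells reports its ability to activate transcription. This provides an independent measure of enhancer strengths determined genome-wide.
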