Features (pLannotate 1.2.2; 18 found; start..end, strand, type, name):
      1..861     -  CDS            AmpR: β-lactamase; bla; confers resistance to ampicillin, carbenicillin, and related antibiotics
    862..966     -  promoter       AmpR promoter: bla
    993..1421    +  rep_origin     f1 ori (sequence partly withheld): f1 bacteriophage origin of replication; arrow indicates direction of (+) strand synthesis
   1453..1520    -  CDS            lacZα (fragment): LacZα fragment of β-galactosidase; lacZ fragment
   1579..1627    +  polyA_signal   poly(A) signal: synthetic polyadenylation signal
   1641..1732    +  misc_feature   pause site: RNA polymerase II transcriptional pause signal from the human α2 globin gene
   1746..1870    +  protein_bind   attR1: mutant version of attR; recombination site for the Gateway® LR reaction LR Clonase™
   1895..1925    +  promoter       lac UV5 promoter: E. coli lac promoter with an "up" mutation
   1949..1978    +  promoter       cat promoter (fragment): promoter of the E. coli cat gene encoding chloramphenicol acetyltransferase
   1979..2638    +  CDS            CmR: chloramphenicol acetyltransferase; cat; confers resistance to chloramphenicol
   2817..2975    +  CDS            ccdA (fragment): CCDA_ECO57 - Also known as H, letA. Experimental evidence at protein level: Swiss-Prot protein existence level 1. Antitoxin component of a type II toxin-antitoxin (TA) system which inhibits the post-segregational killing (PSK) of plasmid-free cells, also referred to as a plasmid addiction system. Binds to and blocks the activity of CcdB; will also remove bound CcdB protein from the CcdB-GyrA complex by forming a CcdA-CcdB complex, a process termed rejuvenation. Functions as a transcriptional corepressor for the ccdAB operon, repression also requires CcdB (By similarity). From Escherichia coli
   2980..3282    +  CDS            ccdB: CCDB_ECOLI - Also known as G, letB, letD. Experimental evidence at protein level: Swiss-Prot protein existence level 1. Toxic component of a type II toxin-antitoxin (TA) system, functioning in plasmid maintainence. Responsible for the post- segregational killing (PSK) of plasmid-free cells, also referred to as a plasmid addiction system. Half-life of over 2 hours. Cell killing by CcdB is accompanied by filamentation, defects in chromosome and plasmid segregation, defects in cell division, formation of anucleate cells, decreased DNA synthesis and plasmid loss. Interferes with the activity of DN
   3326..3450    -  protein_bind   attR2: mutant version of attR; recombination site for the Gateway® LR reaction LR Clonase™
   3647..5299    +  CDS            luciferase: firefly luciferase; luc+; enhanced luc+ version of the luciferase gene
   5340..5461    -  polyA_signal   SV40 poly(A) signal: SV40 polyadenylation signal
   5484..5552    -  CDS            large T antigen (fragment): large T antigen from SV40 (simian virus 40)
   5568..5700    +  CDS            TcR (fragment): tetracycline efflux protein; tet; confers resistance to tetracycline
   5880..6468    -  rep_origin     ori: high-copy-number ColE1/pMB1/pBR322/pUC origin of replication
>Addgene plasmid #71506 | pGL3-Gateway-DSCP | depositor full sequence | sequence record 129008 | Full Sequence
TTACCAATGCTTAATCAGTGAGGCACCTATCTCAGCGATCTGTCTATTTCGTTCATCCATAGTTGCCTGA
CTCCCCGTCGTGTAGATAACTACGATACGGGAGGGCTTACCATCTGGCCCCAGTGCTGCAATGATACCGC
GAGACCCACGCTCACCGGCTCCAGATTTATCAGCAATAAACCAGCCAGCCGGAAGGGCCGAGCGCAGAAG
TGGTCCTGCAACTTTATCCGCCTCCATCCAGTCTATTAATTGTTGCCGGGAAGCTAGAGTAAGTAGTTCG
CCAGTTAATAGTTTGCGCAACGTTGTTGCCATTGCTACAGGCATCGTGGTGTCACGCTCGTCGTTTGGTA
TGGCTTCATTCAGCTCCGGTTCCCAACGATCAAGGCGAGTTACATGATCCCCCATGTTGTGCAAAAAAGC
GGTTAGCTCCTTCGGTCCTCCGATCGTTGTCAGAAGTAAGTTGGCCGCAGTGTTATCACTCATGGTTATG
GCAGCACTGCATAATTCTCTTACTGTCATGCCATCCGTAAGATGCTTTTCTGTGACTGGTGAGTACTCAA
CCAAGTCATTCTGAGAATAGTGTATGCGGCGACCGAGTTGCTCTTGCCCGGCGTCAATACGGGATAATAC
CGCGCCACATAGCAGAACTTTAAAAGTGCTCATCATTGGAAAACGTTCTTCGGGGCGAAAACTCTCAAGG
ATCTTACCGCTGTTGAGATCCAGTTCGATGTAACCCACTCGTGCACCCAACTGATCTTCAGCATCTTTTA
CTTTCACCAGCGTTTCTGGGTGAGCAAAAACAGGAAGGCAAAATGCCGCAAAAAAGGGAATAAGGGCGAC
ACGGAAATGTTGAATACTCATACTCTTCCTTTTTCAATATTATTGAAGCATTTATCAGGGTTATTGTCTC
ATGAGCGGATACATATTTGAATGTATTTAGAAAAATAAACAAATAGGGGTTCCGCGCACATTTCCCCGAA
AAGTGCCACCTG
[124 nt withheld, positions 993-1116]
C
[91 nt withheld, positions 1118-1208]
A
[49 nt withheld, positions 1210-1258]
CCTTTGACGTTGGAGTCCACGTTCTTT
[37 nt withheld, positions 1286-1322]
ACCCTATCTCGGTCTATTCTTTTGATTTATAAGGGATTTTGCCGATTTCGGCCTATTGGTTAAAAAATGA
GCTGATTTAACAAAAATTTAACGCGAATTTTAACAAAATATTAACGCTTACAATTTGCCATTCGCCATTC
AGGCTGCGCAACTGTTGGGAAGGGCGATCGGTGCGGGCCTCTTCGCTATTACGCCAGCCCAAGCTACCAT
GATAAGTAAGTAATATTAAGGTACGGGAGGTACTTGGAGCGGCCGCAATAAAATATCTTTATTTTCATTA
CATCTGTGTGTTGGTTTTTTGTGTGAATCGATAGTACTAACATACGCTCTCCATCAAAACAAAACGAAAC
AAAACAAACTAGCAAAATAGGCTGTCCCCAGTGCAAGTGCAGGTGCCAGAACATTTCTCTATCGATAGGT
ACCACAAGTTTGTACAAAAAAGCTGAACGAGAAACGTAAAATGATATAAATATCAATATATTAAATTAGA
TTTTGCATAAAAAACAGACTACATAATACTGTAAAACACAACATATCCAGTCACTATGGCGGCCGCATTA
GGCACCCCAGGCTTTACACTTTATGCTTCCGGCTCGTATAATGTGTGGATTTTGAGTTAGGATCCGTCGA
GATTTTCAGGAGCTAAGGAAGCTAAAATGGAGAAAAAAATCACTGGATATACCACCGTTGATATATCCCA
ATGGCATCGTAAAGAACATTTTGAGGCATTTCAGTCAGTTGCTCAATGTACCTATAACCAGACCGTTCAG
CTGGATATTACGGCCTTTTTAAAGACCGTAAAGAAAAATAAGCACAAGTTTTATCCGGCCTTTATTCACA
TTCTTGCCCGCCTGATGAATGCTCATCCGGAATTCCGTATGGCAATGAAAGACGGTGAGCTGGTGATATG
GGATAGTGTTCACCCTTGTTACACCGTTTTCCATGAGCAAACTGAAACGTTTTCATCGCTCTGGAGTGAA
TACCACGACGATTTCCGGCAGTTTCTACACATATATTCGCAAGATGTGGCGTGTTACGGTGAAAACCTGG
CCTATTTCCCTAAAGGGTTTATTGAGAATATGTTTTTCGTCTCAGCCAATCCCTGGGTGAGTTTCACCAG
TTTTGATTTAAACGTGGCCAATATGGACAACTTCTTCGCCCCCGTTTTCACCATGGGCAAATATTATACG
CAAGGCGACAAGGTGCTGATGCCGCTGGCGATTCAGGTTCATCATGCCGTTTGTGATGGCTTCCATGTCG
GCAGAATGCTTAATGAATTACAACAGTACTGCGATGAGTGGCAGGGCGGGGCGTAAACGCGTGGATCCGG
CTTACTAAAAGCCAGATAACAGTATGCGTATTTGCGCGCTGATTTTTGCGGTATAAGAATATATACTGAT
ATGTATACCCGAAGTATGTCAAAAAGAGGTATGCTATGAAGCAGCGTATTACAGTGACAGTTGACAGCGA
CAGCTATCAGTTGCTCAAGGCATATATGATGTCAATATCTCCGGTCTGGTAAGCACAACCATGCAGAATG
AAGCCCGTCGTCTGCGTGCCGAACGCTGGAAAGCGGAAAATCAGGAAGGGATGGCTGAGGTCGCCCGGTT
TATTGAAATGAACGGCTCTTTTGCTGACGAGAACAGGGGCTGGTGAAATGCAGTTTAAGGTTTACACCTA
TAAAAGAGAGAGCCGTTATCGTCTGTTTGTGGATGTACAGAGTGATATTATTGACACGCCCGGGCGACGG
ATGGTGATCCCCCTGGCCAGTGCACGTCTGCTGTCAGATAAAGTCTCCCGTGAACTTTACCCGGTGGTGC
ATATCGGGGATGAAAGCTGGCGCATGATGACCACCGATATGGCCAGTGTGCCGGTCTCCGTTATCGGGGA
AGAAGTGGCTGATCTCAGCCACCGCGAAAATGACATCAAAAACGCCATTAACCTGATGTTCTGGGGAATA
TAAATGTCAGGCTCCCTTATACACAGCCAGTCTGCAGGTCGACCATAGTGACTGGATATGTTGTGTTTTA
CAGTATTATGTAGTCTGTTTTTTATGCAAAATCTAATTTAATATATTGATATTTATATCATTTTACGTTT
CTCGTTCAGCTTTCTTGTACAAAGTGGTAGATCTGCGATCGAGCTCGCCCGGGGATCGAGCGCAGCGGTA
TAAAAGGGCGCGGGGTGGCTGAGAGCATCAGTTGTGAATGAATGTTCGAGCCGAGCAGACGTGCCGCTGC
CTTCGTTAATATCCTTTGAATAAGCCAACTTTGAATCACAAGACGCATACCAAACGGCATTCCGGTACTG
TTGGTAAAGCCACCATGGAAGACGCCAAAAACATAAAGAAAGGCCCGGCGCCATTCTATCCGCTGGAAGA
TGGAACCGCTGGAGAGCAACTGCATAAGGCTATGAAGAGATACGCCCTGGTTCCTGGAACAATTGCTTTT
ACAGATGCACATATCGAGGTGGACATCACTTACGCTGAGTACTTCGAAATGTCCGTTCGGTTGGCAGAAG
CTATGAAACGATATGGGCTGAATACAAATCACAGAATCGTCGTATGCAGTGAAAACTCTCTTCAATTCTT
TATGCCGGTGTTGGGCGCGTTATTTATCGGAGTTGCAGTTGCGCCCGCGAACGACATTTATAATGAACGT
GAATTGCTCAACAGTATGGGCATTTCGCAGCCTACCGTGGTGTTCGTTTCCAAAAAGGGGTTGCAAAAAA
TTTTGAACGTGCAAAAAAAGCTCCCAATCATCCAAAAAATTATTATCATGGATTCTAAAACGGATTACCA
GGGATTTCAGTCGATGTACACGTTCGTCACATCTCATCTACCTCCCGGTTTTAATGAATACGATTTTGTG
CCAGAGTCCTTCGATAGGGACAAGACAATTGCACTGATCATGAACTCCTCTGGATCTACTGGTCTGCCTA
AAGGTGTCGCTCTGCCTCATAGAACTGCCTGCGTGAGATTCTCGCATGCCAGAGATCCTATTTTTGGCAA
TCAAATCATTCCGGATACTGCGATTTTAAGTGTTGTTCCATTCCATCACGGTTTTGGAATGTTTACTACA
CTCGGATATTTGATATGTGGATTTCGAGTCGTCTTAATGTATAGATTTGAAGAAGAGCTGTTTCTGAGGA
GCCTTCAGGATTACAAGATTCAAAGTGCGCTGCTGGTGCCAACCCTATTCTCCTTCTTCGCCAAAAGCAC
TCTGATTGACAAATACGATTTATCTAATTTACACGAAATTGCTTCTGGTGGCGCTCCCCTCTCTAAGGAA
GTCGGGGAAGCGGTTGCCAAGAGGTTCCATCTGCCAGGTATCAGGCAAGGATATGGGCTCACTGAGACTA
CATCAGCTATTCTGATTACACCCGAGGGGGATGATAAACCGGGCGCGGTCGGTAAAGTTGTTCCATTTTT
TGAAGCGAAGGTTGTGGATCTGGATACCGGGAAAACGCTGGGCGTTAATCAAAGAGGCGAACTGTGTGTG
AGAGGTCCTATGATTATGTCCGGTTATGTAAACAATCCGGAAGCGACCAACGCCTTGATTGACAAGGATG
GATGGCTACATTCTGGAGACATAGCTTACTGGGACGAAGACGAACACTTCTTCATCGTTGACCGCCTGAA
GTCTCTGATTAAGTACAAAGGCTATCAGGTGGCTCCCGCTGAATTGGAATCCATCTTGCTCCAACACCCC
AACATCTTCGACGCAGGTGTCGCAGGTCTTCCCGACGATGACGCCGGTGAACTTCCCGCCGCCGTTGTTG
TTTTGGAGCACGGAAAGACGATGACGGAAAAAGAGATCGTGGATTACGTCGCCAGTCAAGTAACAACCGC
GAAAAAGTTGCGCGGAGGAGTTGTGTTTGTGGACGAAGTACCGAAAGGTCTTACCGGAAAACTCGACGCA
AGAAAAATCAGAGAGATCCTCATAAAGGCCAAGAAGGGCGGAAAGATCGCCGTGTAATTCTAGAGTCGGG
GCGGCCGGCCGCTTCGAGCAGACATGATAAGATACATTGATGAGTTTGGACAAACCACAACTAGAATGCA
GTGAAAAAAATGCTTTATTTGTGAAATTTGTGATGCTATTGCTTTATTTGTAACCATTATAAGCTGCAAT
AAACAAGTTAACAACAACAATTGCATTCATTTTATGTTTCAGGTTCAGGGGGAGGTGTGGGAGGTTTTTT
AAAGCAAGTAAAACCTCTACAAATGTGGTAAAATCGATAAGGATCCGTCGACCGATGCCCTTGAGAGCCT
TCAACCCAGTCAGCTCCTTCCGGTGGGCGCGGGGCATGACTATCGTCGCCGCACTTATGACTGTCTTCTT
TATCATGCAACTCGTAGGACAGGTGCCGGCAGCGCTCTTCCGCTTCCTCGCTCACTGACTCGCTGCGCTC
GGTCGTTCGGCTGCGGCGAGCGGTATCAGCTCACTCAAAGGCGGTAATACGGTTATCCACAGAATCAGGG
GATAACGCAGGAAAGAACATGTGAGCAAAAGGCCAGCAAAAGGCCAGGAACCGTAAAAAGGCCGCGTTGC
TGGCGTTTTTCCATAGGCTCCGCCCCCCTGACGAGCATCACAAAAATCGACGCTCAAGTCAGAGGTGGCG
AAACCCGACAGGACTATAAAGATACCAGGCGTTTCCCCCTGGAAGCTCCCTCGTGCGCTCTCCTGTTCCG
ACCCTGCCGCTTACCGGATACCTGTCCGCCTTTCTCCCTTCGGGAAGCGTGGCGCTTTCTCATAGCTCAC
GCTGTAGGTATCTCAGTTCGGTGTAGGTCGTTCGCTCCAAGCTGGGCTGTGTGCACGAACCCCCCGTTCA
GCCCGACCGCTGCGCCTTATCCGGTAACTATCGTCTTGAGTCCAACCCGGTAAGACACGACTTATCGCCA
CTGGCAGCAGCCACTGGTAACAGGATTAGCAGAGCGAGGTATGTAGGCGGTGCTACAGAGTTCTTGAAGT
GGTGGCCTAACTACGGCTACACTAGAAGAACAGTATTTGGTATCTGCGCTCTGCTGAAGCCAGTTACCTT
CGGAAAAAGAGTTGGTAGCTCTTGATCCGGCAAACAAACCACCGCTGGTAGCGGTGGTTTTTTTGTTTGC
AAGCAGCAGATTACGCGCAGAAAAAAAGGATCTCAAGAAGATCCTTTGATCTTTTCTACGGGGTCTGACG
CTCAGTGGAACGAAAACTCACGTTAAGGGATTTTGGTCATGAGATTATCAAAAAGGATCTTCACCTAGAT
CCTTTTAAATTAAAAATGAAGTTTTAAATCAATCTAAAGTATATATGAGTAAACTTGGTCTGACAG
