>Addgene plasmid #71506 | pGL3-Gateway-DSCP | addgene partial sequence | sequence record 132423 | Luc-F 5'-CAGTCAAGTAACAACCGCGA-3'
GTACCGAAAGGTCTTACCGGAAAACTCGACGCAAGAAAAATCAGAGAGATCCTCATAAAGGCCAAGAAGG
GCGGAAAGATCGCCGTGTAATTCTAGAGTCGGGGCGGCCGGCCGCTTCGAGCAGACATGATAAGATACAT
TGATGAGTTTGGACAAACCACAACTAGAATGCAGTGAAAAAAATGCTTTATTTGTGAAATTTGTGATGCT
ATTGCTTTATTTGTAACCATTATAAGCTGCAATAAACAAGTTAACAACAACAATTGCATTCATTTTATGT
TTCAGGTTCAGGGGGAGGTGTGGGAGGTTTTTTAAAGCAAGTAAAACCTCTACAAATGTGGTAAAATCGA
TAAGGATCCGTCGACCGATGCCCTTGAGAGCCTTCAACCCAGTCAGCTCCTTCCGGTGGGCGCGGGGCAT
GACTATCGTCGCCGCACTTATGACTGTCTTCTTTATCATGCAACTCGTAGGACAGGTGCCGGCAGCGCTC
TTCCGCTTCCTCGCTCACTGACTCGCTGCGCTCGGTCGTTCGGCTGCGGCGAGCGGTATCAGCTCACTCA
AAGGCGGTAATACGGTTATCCACAGAATCAGGGGATAACGCAGGAAAGAACATGTGAGCAAAAGGCCAGC
AAAAGGCCAGGAACCGTAAAAAGGCCGCGTTGCTGGCGTTTTTCCATAGGCTCCGCCCCCCTGACGAGCA
TCACAAAAATCGACGCTCAAGTCAGAGGTGGCGAAACCCGACAGGACTAT
