>Addgene plasmid #71506 | pGL3-Gateway-DSCP | addgene partial sequence | sequence record 132427 | LucNRev 5'-CCTTATGCAGTTGCTCTCC-3'
GCGCCGGGCCTTTCTTTATGTTTTTGGCGTCTTCCATGGTGGCTTTACCAACAGTACCGGAATGCCGTTT
GGTATGCGTCTTGTGATTCAAAGTTGGCTTATTCAAAGGATATTAACGAAGGCAGCGGCACGTCTGCTCG
GCTCGAACATTCATTCACAACTGATGCTCTCAGCCACCCCGCGCCCTTTTATACCGCTGCGCTCGATCCC
CGGGCGAGCTCGATCGCAGATCTACCACTTTGTACAAGAAAGCTGAACGAGAAACGTAAAATGATATAAA
TATCAATATATTAAATTAGATTTTGCATAAAAAACAGACTACATAATACTGTAAAACACAACATATCCAG
TCACTATGGTCGACCTGCAGACTGGCTGTGTATAAGGGAGCCTGACATTTATATTCCCCAGAACATCAGG
TTAATGGCGTTTTTGATGTCATTTTCGCGGTGGCTGAGATCAGCCACTTCTTCCCCGATAACGGAGACCG
GCACACTGGCCATATCGGTGGTCATCATGCGCCAGCTTTCATCCCCGATATGCACCACCGGGTAAAGTTC
ACGGGAGACTTTATCTGACAGCAGACGTGCACTGGCCAGGGGGATCACCATCCGTCGCCCGGGCGTGTCA
ATAATATCACTCTGTACATCCACAAACAGACGATAACGGCTCTCTCTTTTATAGGTGTAAACCTTAAACT
GCATTTCACCAGCCCCTGTTCTCGTCAGCAAAAGAGCCGTTCATTTCAATAAACCGGGCGACCTCAGCCA
TCCCTTCCTGATTTTCCGCTTTCCAGCGTTCGGCACGCAGACGACGG
