>Addgene plasmid #71506 | pGL3-Gateway-DSCP | addgene partial sequence | sequence record 133627 | RVprimer3 5'-CTAGCAAAATAGGCTGTCCC-3'
GGTACCACAAGTTTGTACAAAAAAGCTGAACGAGAAACGTAAAATGATATAAATATCAATATATTAAATT
AGATTTTGCATAAAAAACAGACTACATAATACTGTGAAACACAACATATCCAGTCACTATGGCGGCCGCA
TTAGGCACCCCAGGCTTTACACTTTATGCTTCCGGCTCGTATAATGTGTGGATTTTGAGTTAGGATCCGT
CGAGATTTTCAGGAGCTAAGGAAGCTAAAATGGAGAAAAAAATCACTGGATATACCACCGTTGATATATC
CCAATGGCATCGTAAAGAACATTTTGAGGCATTTCAGTCAGTTGCTCAATGTACCTATAACCAGACCGTT
CAGCTGGATATTACGGCCTTTTTAAAGACCGTAAAGAAAAATAAGCACAAGTTTTATCCGGCCTTTATTC
ACATTCTTGCCCGCCTGATGAATGCTCATCCGGAATTCCGTATGGCAATGAAAGACGGTGAGCTGGTGAT
ATGGGATAGTGTTCACCCTTGTTACACCGTTTTCCATGAGCAAACTGAAACGTTTTCATCGCTCTGGAGT
GAATACCACGACGATTTCCGGCAGTTTCTACACATATATTCGCAAGATGTGGCGTGTTACGGTGAAAACC
TGGCCTATTTCCCTAAAGGGTTTATTGAGAATATGTTTTTCGTCTCAGCCAATCCCTGGGTGAGTTTCAC
CAGTTTTGATTTAAACGTGGCCAATATGGACAACTTCTTCGCCCCCGTTTTCACCATGGGCAAATATTAT
ACGCAAGGCGACAAGGTGCTGATGCCGCTGGCGATTCAGGTT
