>Addgene plasmid #71506 | pGL3-Gateway-DSCP | addgene partial sequence | sequence record 133628 | SV40pA-R 5'-GAAATTTGTGATGCTATTGC-3'
TTGCATTCATTTTATGTTTCAGGTTCAGGGGGAGGTGTGGGAGGTTTTTTAAAGCAAGTAAAACCTCTAC
AAATGTGGTAAAATCGATAAGGATCCGTCGACCGATGCCCTTGAGAGCCTTCAACCCAGTCAGCTCCTTC
CGGTGGGCGCGGGGCATGACTATCGTCGCCGCACTTATGACTGTCTTCTTTATCATGCAACTCGTAGGAC
AGGTGCCGGCAGCGCTCTTCCGCTTCCTCGCTCACTGACTCGCTGCGCTCGGTCGTTCGGCTGCGGCGAG
CGGTATCAGCTCACTCAAAGGCGGTAATACGGTTATCCACAGAATCAGGGGATAACGCAGGAAAGAACAT
GTGAGCAAAAGGCCAGCAAAAGGCCAGGAACCGTAAAAAGGCCGCGTTGCTGGCGTTTTTCCATAGGCTC
CGCCCCCCTGACGAGCATCACAAAAATCGACGCTCAAGTCAGAGGTGGCGAAACCCGACAGGACTATAAA
GATACCAGGCGTTTCCCCCTGGAAGCTCCCTCGTGCGCTCTCCTGTTCCGACCCTGCCGCTTACCGGATA
CCTGTCCGCCTTTCTCCCTTCGGGAAGCGTGGCGCTTTCTCATAGCTCACGCTGTAGGTATCTCAGTTCG
GTGTAGGTCGTTCGCTCCAAGCTGGGCTGTGTGCACGAACCCCCCGTTCAGCCCGACCGCTGCGCCTTAT
CCGGTAACTATCGTCTTGAGTCCAACCCGGTAAGACACGACTTATCGCCACTGGCAGCAGCCACTGGTAA
CAGGATTAGCAGAGCGAGGTATGTAGGCGGTGCTACAGAGTTCTTGAAGTGGTGG
